Addgene plasmid #23929: pDONR223-EPHA1
Depositing lab: William Hahn & David Root. Depositing organization: Dana-Farber Cancer Institute. Publication: COT drives resistance to RAF inhibition through MAP kinase pathway reactivation. Johannessen CM, Boehm JS, Kim SY, Thomas SR, Wardwell L, Johnson LA, Emery CM, Stransky N, Cogdill AP, Barretina J, Caponigro G, Hieronymus H, Murray RR, Salehi-Ashtiani K, Hill DE, Vidal M, Zhao JJ, Yang X, Alkan O, Kim S, Harris JL, Wilson CJ, Myer VE, Finan PM, Root DE, Roberts TM, Golub T, Flaherty KT, Dummer R, Weber BL, Sellers WR, Schlegel R, Wargo JA, Hahn WC, Garraway LA. Nature. 2010 Dec 16;468(7326):968-72. doi: 10.1038/nature09627 PubMed 21107320.
Backbone
  Vector backbone: pDONR223
  Backbone manufacturer: Invitrogen
  Backbone size w/o insert (bp): 5005
  Vector type: Gateway Donor vector
Growth in bacteria
  Bacterial resistance: Spectinomycin, 50 μg/mL
  Growth temperature: 37°C
  Growth strain: DH5alpha
  Copy number: High Copy
Gene/Insert
  Gene/Insert name: EPHA1 (alt name: EPH receptor A1)
  Species: H. sapiens (human)
  Insert size (bp): 2931
  Entrez Gene: EPHA1 (a.k.a. EPH, EPHT, EPHT1)
  Cloning method: Gateway Cloning
  Sequencing primers: 5′ M13pUC-fwd; 3′ M13rev
Terms and licenses: Academic/Nonprofit Terms; Industry Terms: Not Available to Industry
Depositor comments: The ORF has no Stop codon. This design enables easy recombination into a destination vector to add an epitope tag of choice and Stop codon to the ORF. Do NOT use this plasmid directly for transfections. A set of 4 custom lentiviral vectors is available ( pLX301 (http://www.addgene.org/25895/) , pLX302 (http://www.addgene.org/25896/) , pLX303 (http://www.addgene.org/25897/) , pLX304 (http://www.addgene.org/25890/) ) to be used to express these ORFs in mammalian cells. These plasmids are not included in the kit and must be ordered separately.
How to cite: pDONR223-EPHA1 was a gift from William Hahn & David Root (Addgene plasmid # 23929 ; http://n2t.net/addgene:23929 ; RRID:Addgene_23929)
