[The description below was written by a language model from this plasmid's Addgene catalogue record.]
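Description:
pDONR223-EPHA1 is a Gateway entry-type clone built on the Invitrogen pDONR223 donor backbone (about 5 kb without insert) and carrying the open reading frame of human EPHA1, the EPH receptor A1 tyrosine kinase, as an insert of roughly 2.9 kb. It is a bacterial propagation plasmid, maintained at high copy in standard E. coli cloning strains under spectinomycin selection. The insert was introduced by Gateway recombination, so the ORF is expected to sit between attL-type recombination sites that allow it to be moved in a single recombination reaction into any compatible destination vector. M13 forward and reverse primer sites flank the cloning region for sequence verification. No feature table is provided, so the exact positions of the origin, resistance cassette and recombination sites are not documented here.

The plasmid has no recorded promoter for expression in eukaryotic cells, and the depositor states that it should not be transfected directly; it serves purely as a shuttle source for the coding sequence. The ORF was deliberately cloned without a stop codon, so that after transfer the reading frame continues into the destination vector, which supplies a C-terminal epitope tag of choice and the terminating codon. The depositor points to a companion set of lentiviral destination vectors (pLX301 to pLX304), obtained separately, for expressing such ORFs in mammalian cells. The clone belongs to a collection of human ORFs associated with a study on resistance to RAF inhibition through reactivation of the MAP kinase pathway, consistent with use in gain-of-function expression screens.
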