>Addgene plasmid #23929 | pDONR223-EPHA1 | depositor partial sequence | sequence record 11244 | Author sequence
ATGGAGCGGCGCTGGCCCCTGGGGCTAGGGCTGGTGCTGCTGCTCTGCGCCCCGCTGCCCCCGGGGGCGC
GCGCCAAGGAAGTTACTCTGATGGACACAAGCAAGGCACAGGGAGAGCTGGGCTGGCTGCTGGATCCCCC
AAAAGATGGGTGGAGTGAACAGCAACAGATACTGAATGGGACACCCCTGTACATGTACCAGGACTGCCCA
ATGCAAGGACGCAGAGACACTGACCACTGGCTTCGCTCCAATTGGATCTACCGCGGGGAGGAGGCTTCCC
GCGTCCACGTGGAGCTGCAGTTCACCGTGCGGGACTGCAAGAGTTTCCCTGGGGGAGCCGGGCCTCTGGG
CTGCAAGGAGACCTTCAACCTTCTGTACATGGAGAGTGACCAGGATGTGGGCATTCAGCTCCGACGGCCC
TTGTTCCAGAAGGTAACCACGGTGGCTGCAGACCAGAGCTTCACCATTCGAGACCTTGTGTCTGGCTCCG
TGAAGCTGAATGTGGAGCGCTGCTCTCTGGGCCGCCTGACCCGCCGTGGCCTCTACCTCGCTTTCCACAA
CCCGGGTGCCTGTGTGGCCCTGGTGTCTGTCCGGGTCTTCTACCAGCGCTGTCCTGAGACCCTGAATGGC
TTGGCCCAATTCCCAGACACTCTGCCTGGCCCCGCTGGGTTGGTGGAAGTGGCGGGGACCTGCTTGCCCC
ACGCGCGGGCCAGCCCCAGGCCCTCAGGTGCACCCCGCATGCACTGCAGCCCTGATGGCGAGTGGCTGGT
GCCTGTAGGACGGTGCCACTGTGAGCCTGGCTATGAGGAAGGTGGCAGTGGCGAAGCATGTGTTGCCTGC
CCTAGCGGCTCCTACCGGATGGACATGGACACACCCCATTGTCTCACGTGCCCCCAGCAGAGCACTGCTG
AGTCTGAGGGGGCCACCATCTGTACCTGTGAGAGCGGCCATTACAGAGCTCCCGGGGAGGGCCCCCAGGT
GGCATGCACAGGTCCCCCCTCGGCCCCCCGAAACCTGAGCTTCTCTGCCTCAGGGACTCAGCTCTCCCTG
CGTTGGGAACCCCCAGCAGATACGGGGGGACGCCAGGATGTCAGATACAGTGTGAGGTGTTCCCAGTGTC
AGGGCACAGCACAGGACGGGGGGCCCTGCCAGCCCTGTGGGGTGGGCGTGCACTTCTCGCCGGGGGCCCG
GGGGCTCACCACACCTGCAGTGCATGTCAATGGCCTTGAACCTTATGCCAACTACACCTTTAATGTGGAA
GCCCAAAATGGAGTGTCAGGGCTGGGCAGCTCTGGCCATGCCAGCACCTCAGTCAGCATCAGCATGGGGC
ATGCAGAGTCACTGTCAGGCCTGTCTCTGAGACTGGTGAAGAAAGAACCGAGGCAACTAGAGCTGACCTG
GGCGGGGTCCCGGCCCCGAAGCCCTGGGGCGAACCTGACCTATGAGCTGCACGTGCTGAACCAGGATGAA
GAACGGTACCAGATGGTTCTAGAACCCAGGGTCTTGCTGACAGAGCTGCAGCCTGACACCACATACATCG
TCAGAGTCCGAATGCTGACCCCACTGGGTCCTGGCCCTTTCTCCCCTGATCATGAGTTTCGGACCAGCCC
ACCAGTGTCCAGGGGCCTGACTGGAGGAGAGATTGTAGCCGTCATCTTTGGGCTGCTGCTTGGTGCAGCC
TTGCTGCTTGGGATTCTCGTTTTCCGGTCCAGGAGAGCCCAGCGGCAGAGGCAGCAGAGGCAGCGTGACC
GCGCCACCGATGTGGATCGAGAGGACAAGCTGTGGCTGAAGCCTTATGTGGACCTCCAGGCATACGAGGA
CCCTGCACAGGGAGCCCTGGACTTTACCCGGGAGCTTGATCCAGCGTGGCTGATGGTGGACACTGTCATA
GGAGAAGGAGAGTTTGGGGAAGTGTATCGAGGGACCCTGAGGCTCCCCAGCCAGGACTGCAAGACTGTGG
CCATTAAGACCTTAAAAGACACATCCCCAGGTGGCCAGTGGTGGAACTTCCTTCGAGAGGCAACTATCAT
GGGCCAGTTTAGCCACCCGCATATTCTGCATCTGGAAGGCGTCGTCACAAAGCGAAAGCCGATCATGATC
ATCACAGAATTTATGGAGAATGGAGCCCTGGATGCCTTCCTGAGGGAGCGGGAGGACCAGCTGGTCCCTG
GGCAGCTAGTGGCCATGCTGCAGGGCATAGCATCTGGCATGAACTACCTCAGTAATCACAATTATGTCCA
CCGGGACCTGGCTGCCAGAAACATCTTGGTGAATCAAAACCTGTGCTGCAAGGTGTCTGACTTTGGCCTG
ACTCGCCTCCTGGATGACTTTGATGGCACATACGAAACCCAGGGAGGAAAGATCCCTATCCGTTGGACAG
CCCCTGAAGCCATTGCCCATCGGATCTTCACCACAGCCAGCGATGTGTGGAGCTTTGGGATTGTGATGTG
GGAGGTGCTGAGCTTTGGGGACAAGCCTTATGGGGAGATGAGCAATCAGGAGGTTATGAAGAGCATTGAG
GATGGGTACCGGTTGCCCCCTCCTGTGGACTGCCCTGCCCCTCTGTATGAGCTCATGAAGAACTGCTGGG
CATATGACCGTGCCCGCCGGCCACACTTCCAGAAGCTTCAGGCACATCTGGAGCAACTGCTTGCCAACCC
CCACTCCCTGCGGACCATTGCCAACTTTGACCCCAGGATGACTCTTCGCCTGCCCAGCCTGAGTGGCTCA
GATGGGATCCCATATCGAACCGTCTCTGAGTGGCTCGAGTCCATACGCATGAAACGCTACATCCTGCACT
TCCACTCGGCTGGGCTGGACACCATGGAGTGTGTGCTGGAGCTGACCGCTGAGGACCTGACGCAGATGGG
AATCACACTGCCCGGGCACCAGAAGCGCATTCTTTGCAGTATTCAGGGATTCAAGGAC
