>Addgene plasmid #23929 | pDONR223-EPHA1 | addgene partial sequence | sequence record 29766 | 23929 with M13pUC-fwd
TAATGATTTTATTTTGACTGATAGTGACCTGTTCGTTGCAACAAATTGATGAGCAATGCTTTTTTATAAT
GCCAACTTTGTACAAAAAAGTTGGCATGGAGCGGCGCTGGCCCCTGGGGCTAGGGCTGGTGCTGCTGCTC
TGCGCCCCGCTGCCCCCGGGGGCGCGCGCCAAGGAAGTTACTCTGATGGACACAAGCAAGGCACAGGGAG
AGCTGGGCTGGCTGCTGGATCCCCCAAAAGATGGGTGGAGTGAACAGCAACAGATACTGAATGGGACACC
CCTGTACATGTACCAGGACTGCCCAATGCAAGGACGCAGAGACACTGACCACTGGCTTCGCTCCAATTGG
ATCTACCGCGGGGAGGAGGCTTCCCGCGTCCACGTGGAGCTGCAGTTCACCGTGCGGGACTGCAAGAGTT
TCCCTGGGGGAGCCGGGCCTCTGGGCTGCAAGGAGACCTTCAACCTTCTGTACATGGAGAGTGACCAGGA
TGTGGGCATTCAGCTCCGACGGCCCTTGTTCCAGAAGGTAACCACGGTGGCTGCAGACCAGAGCTTCACC
ATTCGAGACCTTGCGTCTGGCTCCGTGAAGCTGAATGTGGAGCGCTGCTCTCTGGGCCGCCTGACCCGCC
GTGGCCTCTACCTCGCTTTCCACAACCCGGGTGCCTGTGTGGCCCTGGTGTCTGTC
